>Addgene plasmid #31674 | pGEX-CDC27 S379A | addgene partial sequence | sequence record 43618 | pGEX-5 5'-GGGCTGGCAAGCCACGTTTGGTG-3'
ATCGGACTGGTTCGCGTGGATCCCCGAATTCGACGGTGCTGCAGGAACCCGTCCAGGCTGCTATATGGCA
AGCACTAAACCACTATGCTTACCGAGATGCGGTTTTCCTCGCAGAACGCCTTTATGCAGAAGTACACTCA
GAAGAAGCCTTGTTTTTACTGGCAACCTGTTATTACCGCTCAGGAAAGGCATATAAAGCATATAGACTCT
TGAAAGGACACAGTTGTACTACACCGCAATGCAAATACCTGCTTGCAAAATGTTGTGTTGATCTCAGCAA
GCTTGCAGAAGGGGAACAAATCTTATCTGGTGGAGTGTTTAATAAGCAGAAAAGCCATGATGATATTGTT
ACTGAGTTTGGTGATTCAGCTTGCTTTACTCTTTCATTGTTGGGACATGTATATTGCAAGACAGATCGGC
TTGCCAAAGGATCAGAATGTTACCAAAAGAGCCTTAGTTTAAATCCTTTCCTCTGGTCTCCCTTTGAATC
ATTATGTGAAATAGGTGAAAAGCCAGATCCTGACCAAACATTTAAATTCACATCTTTACAGAACTTTAGC
AACTGTCTGCCCAACTCTTGCACAACACAAGTACCTAATCATAGTTTATCTCACAGACAGCCTGAGACAG
TTCTTACGGAAACACCCCAGGACACAATTGAATTAAACAGATTGAATTTAGAATCTTCCAATTCAAAGTA
CTCCTTGAATACAGATTCCTCAGTGTCTTATATTGATTCAGCTGTAATTTCACCTGATACTGTCCCACTG
GGAACAGGAACTTCCATATTATCTAAACAGGTTCAAAATAAACCAAAAACTGGTCGAAGTTTATTAGGAG
GACCAGCAGCTCTTAGTCCATTAACCCCAAG
