>Addgene plasmid #31674 | pGEX-CDC27 S379A | addgene partial sequence | sequence record 43619 | hCDC27-F (5' ACAGTCTGTTGCCAGAATCG 3')
TCTCCGAGTGGAATAGCCGAGAGGTAACTCCAATTCTTGCACAAACACAAAGTTCTGGTCCACAAACAAG
TACAACACCTCAGGTATTGAGCCCCACTATTACATCTCCCCCAAACGCACTGCCTCGAAGAAGTGCACGA
CTCTTTACTAGTGACAGCTCCACAACCAAGGAGAATAGCAAAAAATTAAAAATGAAGTTTCCACCTGAAA
TCCCAAACAGAAAAACAAAAAGTAAAACTAATAAAGGAGGAATAACTCAACCTAACATAAATGATAGCCT
GGAAATTACAAAATTGGACTCTTCCATCATTTCAGAAGGGAAAATATCCACAATCACACCTCAGATTCAG
GCCTTTAATCTACAAAAAGCAGCAGCAGAAGGTTTGATGAGCCTTCTTCGTGAAATGGGGAAAGGTTATT
TAGCTTTGTGTTCATACAACTGCAAAGAAGCTATAAATATTTTGAGCCATCTACCTTCTCACCACTACAA
TACTGGTTGGGTACTGTGCCAAATTGGAAGGGCCTATTTTGAACTTTCAGAGTACATGCAAGCTGAAAGA
ATATTCTCAGAGGTTAGAAGGATTGAGAATTATAGAGTTGAAGGCATGGAGATCTACTCTACAACACTTT
GGCATCTTCAAAAAGATGTTGCTCTTTCAGTTCTGTCAAAAGACTTAACAGACATGGATAAAAATTCGCC
AGAGGCCTGGTGTGCTGCAGGGAACTGTTTCAGTCTGCAACGGGAACATGATATTGCAATTAAATTCTTC
CAGAGAGCTATCCAAGTTGATCCAAATTACGCTTATGCCTATACTCTATTAGGGCATGAGTTTGTCTTAA
CTGAAGAATTGGACAAAGCATTAGC
