[The description below was written by a language model from this plasmid's Addgene catalogue record.]
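Description:
pGEX-CDC27 S379A is a bacterial expression plasmid built on the pGEX-4T3 backbone (about 4.9 kb without insert) for producing a GST fusion of human CDC27 in E. coli. It is maintained under ampicillin selection and is recorded as low copy. No feature table is supplied with the record, so the promoter, origin of replication and other backbone elements are not explicitly listed. pGEX-series vectors generally drive expression from an IPTG-inducible tac promoter, carry lacI for repression, and place a thrombin cleavage site between GST and the cloned protein.

The insert, roughly 2.5 kb, encodes the cell division cycle 27 homolog (CDC27, also known as ANAPC3/APC3), a subunit of the anaphase-promoting complex. It was cloned between EcoRI and XbaI sites, both retained, so that it sits downstream of the backbone-encoded N-terminal GST tag. The coding sequence derives in part from a human ORFeome collection clone. It carries a point mutation changing serine 379 to alanine, which removes the hydroxyl group needed for phosphorylation at that position.

The GST moiety allows the fusion protein to be purified on glutathione resin. The associated publication describes a chemical genetic screen for AMPKα2 substrates that uncovered proteins involved in mitosis. In that context, the construct most plausibly serves as a non-phosphorylatable control for comparison with wild-type GST-CDC27, for example in in vitro kinase assays testing whether Ser379 is the targeted site. The record itself does not spell out this use.
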