Addgene plasmid #31674: pGEX-CDC27 S379A
Depositing lab: Anne Brunet. Depositing organization: Stanford University. Publication: Chemical Genetic Screen for AMPKalpha2 Substrates Uncovers a Network of Proteins Involved in Mitosis. Banko MR, Allen JJ, Schaffer BE, Wilker EW, Tsou P, White JL, Villen J, Wang B, Kim SR, Sakamoto K, Gygi SP, Cantley LC, Yaffe MB, Shokat KM, Brunet A. Mol Cell. 2011 Dec 23;44(6):878-92. Epub 2011 Dec 1. 10.1016/j.molcel.2011.11.005 PubMed 22137581.
Backbone
  Vector backbone: pGEX-4T3
  Backbone size w/o insert (bp): 4900
  Vector type: Bacterial Expression
Growth in bacteria
  Bacterial resistance: Ampicillin, 100 μg/mL
  Growth temperature: 37°C
  Growth strain: DH5alpha
  Copy number: Low Copy
Gene/Insert
  Gene/Insert name: cell division cycle 27 homolog S379A (alt name: GST-CDC27 S379A)
  Species: H. sapiens (human)
  Insert size (bp): 2500
  Mutation: changed Serine 379 to Alanine
  Entrez Gene: CDC27 (a.k.a. ANAPC3, APC3, CDC27Hs, D0S1430E, D17S978E, H-NUC, HNUC, NUC2)
  Tag / fusion protein: GST (N terminal on backbone)
  Cloning method: Restriction Enzyme; 5′ cloning site EcoRI (not destroyed); 3′ cloning site XbaI (not destroyed)
  Sequencing primers: 5′ pGEX F; 3′ pGEX R
Resource information
  A portion of this plasmid was derived from a plasmid made by: Open Biosystems Human Orfeome Collection
Terms and licenses: Academic/Nonprofit Terms; Industry Terms: Not Available to Industry
How to cite: pGEX-CDC27 S379A was a gift from Anne Brunet (Addgene plasmid # 31674 ; http://n2t.net/addgene:31674 ; RRID:Addgene_31674)
